Addgene plasmid #141045: pENTR-L3-Csy4-Cas9-EGFP-L2
Purpose: Mutisite Gateway mediated vector construction
Depositing lab: Hideyuki Okano. Depositing organization: Keio University. Publication: A versatile toolbox for knock-in gene targeting based on the Multisite Gateway technology. Yoshimatsu S, Sone T, Nakajima M, Sato T, Okochi R, Ishikawa M, Nakamura M, Sasaki E, Shiozawa S, Okano H. PLoS One. 2019 Aug 27;14(8):e0221164. doi: 10.1371/journal.pone.0221164. eCollection 2019. PubMed 31454364.
Backbone
  Vector backbone: pDONR
  Backbone manufacturer: Thermo Fisher Scientific
  Vector type: Mammalian Expression
Growth in bacteria
  Bacterial resistance: Kanamycin, 50 μg/mL
  Growth temperature: 37°C
  Growth strain: DH5alpha
  Copy number: High Copy
Gene/Insert
  Gene/Insert name: Csy4-2A-Cas9-2A-EGFP
  Species: Synthetic
  Cloning method: Restriction Enzyme; 5′ cloning site Unknown (unknown if destroyed)
Terms and licenses: Academic/Nonprofit Terms; Industry Terms: Not Available to Industry
How to cite: pENTR-L3-Csy4-Cas9-EGFP-L2 was a gift from Hideyuki Okano (Addgene plasmid # 141045 ; http://n2t.net/addgene:141045 ; RRID:Addgene_141045)
