[The description below was written by a language model from this plasmid's Addgene catalogue record and pLannotate feature annotations shown in this document.]
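Description:
pENTR-L3-Csy4-Cas9-EGFP-L2 is a Gateway entry clone of about 7.8 kb built on a pDONR backbone, intended as one module in Multisite Gateway assembly of mammalian genome-editing vectors. It is maintained in E. coli through a high-copy ColE1/pUC-type origin and selected with kanamycin via an aph(3')-Ia resistance gene. The rrnB T1 and T2 terminators lie upstream of the recombination cassette, a standard entry-vector arrangement that shields the insert from read-through transcription originating in the backbone.

The payload sits between attL3 and attL2 sites, which direct LR Clonase-mediated transfer into a destination vector in a defined position and orientation alongside other entry modules. It is a synthetic polycistronic open reading frame, Csy4-2A-Cas9-2A-EGFP. Csy4 (Cas6f from Pseudomonas aeruginosa) is an endoribonuclease that cleaves at a specific RNA hairpin, and is commonly co-expressed to release individual guide RNAs from a longer transcript. Streptococcus pyogenes Cas9 supplies the DNA-cutting nuclease, and EGFP serves as a fluorescent marker of expressing cells. The 2A peptides cause ribosomal skipping, so the three proteins are produced separately from one transcript. The annotation explicitly detects only an F2A fragment between Cas9 and EGFP; the short unannotated gap between Csy4 and Cas9 presumably holds the other 2A named in the insert.

No promoter or polyadenylation signal is annotated within the att-flanked region. Although the plasmid is catalogued as a mammalian expression type, it therefore appears to depend on regulatory elements supplied by partner entry clones or the destination vector after recombination. The associated work describes a toolbox for knock-in gene targeting.
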