Features (pLannotate 1.2.2; 11 found; start..end, strand, type, name):
    393..420     -  terminator     rrnB T2 terminator: transcription terminator T2 from the E. coli rrnB gene
    552..595     +  terminator     rrnB T1 terminator: Escherichia coli rrnB; transcription terminator T1 from the E. coli rrnB gene
    652..747     +  protein_bind   attL3: mutant version of attL; recombination site for the Gateway® LR reaction LR Clonase™
    748..774     +  misc_feature   MCS (fragment): multiple cloning site
    782..1342    +  CDS            cas6f: CAS6_PSEAB - Also known as csy4. Experimental evidence at protein level: Swiss-Prot protein existence level 1. CRISPR (clustered regularly interspaced short palindromic repeat) is an adaptive immune system that provides protection against mobile genetic elements (viruses, transposable elements and conjugative plasmids). CRISPR clusters contain sequences complementary to antecedent mobile elements and target invading nucleic acids. CRISPR clusters are transcribed and processed into CRISPR RNA (crRNA). Processes pre-crRNA into individual crRNA units. Absolutely required for crRNA production or s
   1397..5500    +  CDS            cas9: CAS9_STRP1 - Also known as csn1 From Streptococcus pyogenes serotype M1.
   5555..5619    +  CDS            F2A (fragment): 2A peptide from foot-and-mouth disease virus polyprotein Eukaryotic ribosomes fail to insert a peptide bond between the Gly and Pro residues, yielding separate polypeptides.
   5627..6346    +  CDS            EGFP: the original enhanced GFP (Yang et al., 1996) mammalian codon-optimized
   6346..6443    -  protein_bind   attL2: mutant version of attL; recombination site for the Gateway® LR reaction LR Clonase™
   6566..7375    +  CDS            KanR: aminoglycoside phosphotransferase; aph(3')-Ia; confers resistance to kanamycin in bacteria or G418 (Geneticin®) in eukaryotes
   7518..258     +  rep_origin     ori (across the origin): high-copy-number ColE1/pMB1/pBR322/pUC origin of replication
>Addgene plasmid #141045 | pENTR-L3-Csy4-Cas9-EGFP-L2 | addgene full sequence | sequence record 305039 | Addgene NGS Result
TGCACACAGCCCAGCTTGGAGCGAACGACCTACACCGAACTGAGATACCTACAGCGTGAGCTATGAGAAA
GCGCCACGCTTCCCGAAGGGAGAAAGGCGGACAGGTATCCGGTAAGCGGCAGGGTCGGAACAGGAGAGCG
CACGAGGGAGCTTCCAGGGGGAAACGCCTGGTATCTTTATAGTCCTGTCGGGTTTCGCCACCTCTGACTT
GAGCGTCGATTTTTGTGATGCTCGTCAGGGGGGCGGAGCCTATGGAAAAACGCCAGCAACGCGGCCTTTT
TACGGTTCCTGGCCTTTTGCTGGCCTTTTGCTCACATGTTCTTTCCTGCGTTATCCCCTGATTCTGTGGA
TAACCGTATTACCGCTAGCCAGGAAGAGTTTGTAGAAACGCAAAAAGGCCATCCGTCAGGATGGCCTTCT
GCTTAGTTTGATGCCTGGCAGTTTATGGCGGGCGTCCTGCCCGCCACCCTCCGGGCCGTTGCTTCACAAC
GTTCAAATCCGCTCCCGGCGGATTTGTCCTACTCAGGAGAGCGTTCACCGACAAACAACAGATAAAACGA
AAGGCCCAGTCTTCCGACTGAGCCTTTCGTTTTATTTGATGCCTGGCAGTTCCCTACTCTCGCGTTAACG
CTAGCATGGATCTCGGGCCCCAAATAATGATTTTATTTTGACTGATAGTGACCTGTTCGTTGCAACAAAT
TGATGAGCAATGCTTTTTTATAATGCCAACTTTGTATAATAAAGTTGGGTACCGCGGGCCCGGGATCCAC
CGGTCGCCACCATGGACCACTACCTCGACATTCGCTTGCGACCGGACCCGGAATTTCCCCCGGCGCAACT
CATGAGCGTGCTCTTCGGCAAGCTCCACCAGGCCCTGGTGGCACAGGGCGGGGACAGGATCGGCGTGAGC
TTCCCCGACCTCGACGAAAGCCGCTCCCGGCTGGGCGAGCGCCTGCGCATTCATGCCTCGGCGGACGACC
TTCGTGCCCTGCTCGCCCGGCCCTGGCTGGAAGGGTTGCGGGACCATCTGCAATTCGGAGAACCGGCAGT
CGTGCCTCACCCCACACCGTACCGTCAGGTCAGTCGGGTTCAGGCGAAAAGCAATCCGGAACGCCTGCGG
CGGCGGCTCATGCGCCGGCACGATCTGAGTGAGGAGGAGGCTCGGAAACGCATTCCCGATACGGTCGCGA
GAGCCTTGGACCTGCCCTTCGTCACGCTACGCAGCCAGAGCACCGGACAGCACTTCCGTCTCTTCATCCG
CCACGGGCCGTTGCAGGTGACGGCAGAGGAAGGAGGATTCACCTGTTACGGGTTGAGCAAAGGAGGTTTC
GTTCCCTGGTTCGAGGGCAGAGGAAGTCTGCTAACATGCGGTGACGTCGAGGAGAATCCTGGCCCAATGG
ATAAAAAGTATTCTATTGGTTTAGACATCGGCACTAATTCCGTTGGATGGGCTGTCATAACCGATGAATA
CAAAGTACCTTCAAAGAAATTTAAGGTGTTGGGGAACACAGACCGTCATTCGATTAAAAAGAATCTTATC
GGTGCCCTCCTATTCGATAGTGGCGAAACGGCAGAGGCGACTCGCCTGAAACGAACCGCTCGGAGAAGGT
ATACACGTCGCAAGAACCGAATATGTTACTTACAAGAAATTTTTAGCAATGAGATGGCCAAAGTTGACGA
TTCTTTCTTTCACCGTTTGGAAGAGTCCTTCCTTGTCGAAGAGGACAAGAAACATGAACGGCACCCCATC
TTTGGAAACATAGTAGATGAGGTGGCATATCATGAAAAGTACCCAACGATTTATCACCTCAGAAAAAAGC
TAGTTGACTCAACTGATAAAGCGGACCTGAGGTTAATCTACTTGGCTCTTGCCCATATGATAAAGTTCCG
TGGGCACTTTCTCATTGAGGGTGATCTAAATCCGGACAACTCGGATGTCGACAAACTGTTCATCCAGTTA
GTACAAACCTATAATCAGTTGTTTGAAGAGAACCCTATAAATGCAAGTGGCGTGGATGCGAAGGCTATTC
TTAGCGCCCGCCTCTCTAAATCCCGACGGCTAGAAAACCTGATCGCACAATTACCCGGAGAGAAGAAAAA
TGGGTTGTTCGGTAACCTTATAGCGCTCTCACTAGGCCTGACACCAAATTTTAAGTCGAACTTCGACTTA
GCTGAAGATGCCAAATTGCAGCTTAGTAAGGACACGTACGATGACGATCTCGACAATCTACTGGCACAAA
TTGGAGATCAGTATGCGGACTTATTTTTGGCTGCCAAAAACCTTAGCGATGCAATCCTCCTATCTGACAT
ACTGAGAGTTAATACTGAGATTACCAAGGCGCCGTTATCCGCTTCAATGATCAAAAGGTACGATGAACAT
CACCAAGACTTGACACTTCTCAAGGCCCTAGTCCGTCAGCAACTGCCTGAGAAATATAAGGAAATATTCT
TTGATCAGTCGAAAAACGGGTACGCAGGTTATATTGACGGCGGAGCGAGTCAAGAGGAATTCTACAAGTT
TATCAAACCCATATTAGAGAAGATGGATGGGACGGAAGAGTTGCTTGTAAAACTCAATCGCGAAGATCTA
CTGCGAAAGCAGCGGACTTTCGACAACGGTAGCATTCCACATCAAATCCACTTAGGCGAATTGCATGCTA
TACTTAGAAGGCAGGAGGATTTTTATCCGTTCCTCAAAGACAATCGTGAAAAGATTGAGAAAATCCTAAC
CTTTCGCATACCTTACTATGTGGGACCCCTGGCCCGAGGGAACTCTCGGTTCGCATGGATGACAAGAAAG
TCCGAAGAAACGATTACTCCATGGAATTTTGAGGAAGTTGTCGATAAAGGTGCGTCAGCTCAATCGTTCA
TCGAGAGGATGACCAACTTTGACAAGAATTTACCGAACGAAAAAGTATTGCCTAAGCACAGTTTACTTTA
CGAGTATTTCACAGTGTACAATGAACTCACGAAAGTTAAGTATGTCACTGAGGGCATGCGTAAACCCGCC
TTTCTAAGCGGAGAACAGAAGAAAGCAATAGTAGATCTGTTATTCAAGACCAACCGCAAAGTGACAGTTA
AGCAATTGAAAGAGGACTACTTTAAGAAAATTGAATGCTTCGATTCTGTCGAGATCTCCGGGGTAGAAGA
TCGATTTAATGCGTCACTTGGTACGTATCATGACCTCCTAAAGATAATTAAAGATAAGGACTTCCTGGAT
AACGAAGAGAATGAAGATATCTTAGAAGATATAGTGTTGACTCTTACCCTCTTTGAAGATCGGGAAATGA
TTGAGGAAAGACTAAAAACATACGCTCACCTGTTCGACGATAAGGTTATGAAACAGTTAAAGAGGCGTCG
CTATACGGGCTGGGGACGATTGTCGCGGAAACTTATCAACGGGATAAGAGACAAGCAAAGTGGTAAAACT
ATTCTCGATTTTCTAAAGAGCGACGGCTTCGCCAATAGGAACTTTATGCAGCTGATCCATGATGACTCTT
TAACCTTCAAAGAGGATATACAAAAGGCACAGGTTTCCGGACAAGGGGACTCATTGCACGAACATATTGC
GAATCTTGCTGGTTCGCCAGCCATCAAAAAGGGCATACTCCAGACAGTCAAAGTAGTGGATGAGCTAGTT
AAGGTCATGGGACGTCACAAACCGGAAAACATTGTAATCGAGATGGCACGCGAAAATCAAACGACTCAGA
AGGGGCAAAAAAACAGTCGAGAGCGGATGAAGAGAATAGAAGAGGGTATTAAAGAACTGGGCAGCCAGAT
CTTAAAGGAGCATCCTGTGGAAAATACCCAATTGCAGAACGAGAAACTTTACCTCTATTACCTACAAAAT
GGAAGGGACATGTATGTTGATCAGGAACTGGACATAAACCGTTTATCTGATTACGACGTCGATCACATTG
TACCCCAATCCTTTTTGAAGGACGATTCAATCGACAATAAAGTGCTTACACGCTCGGATAAGAACCGAGG
GAAAAGTGACAATGTTCCAAGCGAGGAAGTCGTAAAGAAAATGAAGAACTATTGGCGGCAGCTCCTAAAT
GCGAAACTGATAACGCAAAGAAAGTTCGATAACTTAACTAAAGCTGAGAGGGGTGGCTTGTCTGAACTTG
ACAAGGCCGGATTTATTAAACGTCAGCTCGTGGAAACCCGCCAAATCACAAAGCATGTTGCACAGATACT
AGATTCCCGAATGAATACGAAATACGACGAGAACGATAAGCTGATTCGGGAAGTCAAAGTAATCACTTTA
AAGTCAAAATTGGTGTCGGACTTCAGAAAGGATTTTCAATTCTATAAAGTTAGGGAGATAAATAACTACC
ACCATGCGCACGACGCTTATCTTAATGCCGTCGTAGGGACCGCACTCATTAAGAAATACCCGAAGCTAGA
AAGTGAGTTTGTGTATGGTGATTACAAAGTTTATGACGTCCGTAAGATGATCGCGAAAAGCGAACAGGAG
ATAGGCAAGGCTACAGCCAAATACTTCTTTTATTCTAACATTATGAATTTCTTTAAGACGGAAATCACTC
TGGCAAACGGAGAGATACGCAAACGACCTTTAATTGAAACCAATGGGGAGACAGGTGAAATCGTATGGGA
TAAGGGCCGGGACTTCGCGACGGTGAGAAAAGTTTTGTCCATGCCCCAAGTCAACATAGTAAAGAAAACT
GAGGTGCAGACCGGAGGGTTTTCAAAGGAATCGATTCTTCCAAAAAGGAATAGTGATAAGCTCATCGCTC
GTAAAAAGGACTGGGACCCGAAAAAGTACGGTGGCTTCGATAGCCCTACAGTTGCCTATTCTGTCCTAGT
AGTGGCAAAAGTTGAGAAGGGAAAATCCAAGAAACTGAAGTCAGTCAAAGAATTATTGGGGATAACGATT
ATGGAGCGCTCGTCTTTTGAAAAGAACCCCATCGACTTCCTTGAGGCGAAAGGTTACAAGGAAGTAAAAA
AGGATCTCATAATTAAACTACCAAAGTATAGTCTGTTTGAGTTAGAAAATGGCCGAAAACGGATGTTGGC
TAGCGCCGGAGAGCTTCAAAAGGGGAACGAACTCGCACTACCGTCTAAATACGTGAATTTCCTGTATTTA
GCGTCCCATTACGAGAAGTTGAAAGGTTCACCTGAAGATAACGAACAGAAGCAACTTTTTGTTGAGCAGC
ACAAACATTATCTCGACGAAATCATAGAGCAAATTTCGGAATTCAGTAAGAGAGTCATCCTAGCTGATGC
CAATCTGGACAAAGTATTAAGCGCATACAACAAGCACAGGGATAAACCCATACGTGAGCAGGCGGAAAAT
ATTATCCATTTGTTTACTCTTACCAACCTCGGCGCTCCAGCCGCATTCAAGTATTTTGACACAACGATAG
ATCGCAAACGATACACTTCTACCAAGGAGGTGCTAGACGCGACACTGATTCACCAATCCATCACGGGATT
ATATGAAACTCGGATAGATTTGTCACAGCTTGGGGGTGACGGATCCCCCAAGAAGAAGAGGAAAGTCTCG
AGTAGCCGCGCTAAGCGGGCACCGGTGAAACAGACTTTGAATTTTGACCTTCTCAAGTTGGCGGGAGACG
TGGAGTCCAACCCAGGGCCGGATATCATGGTGAGCAAGGGCGAGGAGCTGTTCACCGGGGTGGTGCCCAT
CCTGGTCGAGCTGGACGGCGACGTAAACGGCCACAAGTTCAGCGTGTCCGGCGAGGGCGAGGGCGATGCC
ACCTACGGCAAGCTGACCCTGAAGTTCATCTGCACCACCGGCAAGCTGCCCGTGCCCTGGCCCACCCTCG
TGACCACCCTGACCTACGGCGTGCAGTGCTTCAGCCGCTACCCCGACCACATGAAGCAGCACGACTTCTT
CAAGTCCGCCATGCCCGAAGGCTACGTCCAGGAGCGCACCATCTTCTTCAAGGACGACGGCAACTACAAG
ACCCGCGCCGAGGTGAAGTTCGAGGGCGACACCCTGGTGAACCGCATCGAGCTGAAGGGCATCGACTTCA
AGGAGGACGGCAACATCCTGGGGCACAAGCTGGAGTACAACTACAACAGCCACAACGTCTATATCATGGC
CGACAAGCAGAAGAACGGCATCAAGGTGAACTTCAAGATCCGCCACAACATCGAGGACGGCAGCGTGCAG
CTCGCCGACCACTACCAGCAGAACACCCCCATCGGCGACGGCCCCGTGCTGCTGCCCGACAACCACTACC
TGAGCACCCAGTCCGCCCTGAGCAAAGACCCCAACGAGAAGCGCGATCACATGGTCCTGCTGGAGTTCGT
GACCGCCGCCGGGATCACTCTCGGCATGGACGAGCTGTACAAGTAACAGCTTTCTTGTACAAAGTTGGCA
TTATAAGAAAGCATTGCTTATCAATTTGTTGCAACGAACAGGTCACTATCAGTCAAAATAAAATCATTAT
TTGCCATCCAGCTGCAGCTCTGGCCCGTGTCTCAAAATCTCTGATGTTACATTGCACAAGATAAAAATAT
ATCATCATGAACAATAAAACTGTCTGCTTACATAAACAGTAATACAAGGGGTGTTATGAGCCATATTCAA
CGGGAAACGTCGAGGCCGCGATTAAATTCCAACATGGATGCTGATTTATATGGGTATAAATGGGCTCGCG
ATAATGTCGGGCAATCAGGTGCGACAATCTATCGCTTGTATGGGAAGCCCGATGCGCCAGAGTTGTTTCT
GAAACATGGCAAAGGTAGCGTTGCCAATGATGTTACAGATGAGATGGTCAGACTAAACTGGCTGACGGAA
TTTATGCCTCTTCCGACCATCAAGCATTTTATCCGTACTCCTGATGATGCATGGTTACTCACCACTGCGA
TCCCCGGAAAAACAGCATTCCAGGTATTAGAAGAATATCCTGATTCAGGTGAAAATATTGTTGATGCGCT
GGCAGTGTTCCTGCGCCGGTTGCATTCGATTCCTGTTTGTAATTGTCCTTTTAACAGCGATCGCGTATTT
CGTCTCGCTCAGGCGCAATCACGAATGAATAACGGTTTGGTTGATGCGAGTGATTTTGATGACGAGCGTA
ATGGCTGGCCTGTTGAACAAGTCTGGAAAGAAATGCATAAACTTTTGCCATTCTCACCGGATTCAGTCGT
CACTCATGGTGATTTCTCACTTGATAACCTTATTTTTGACGAGGGGAAATTAATAGGTTGTATTGATGTT
GGACGAGTCGGAATCGCAGACCGATACCAGGATCTTGCCATCCTATGGAACTGCCTCGGTGAGTTTTCTC
CTTCATTACAGAAACGGCTTTTTCAAAAATATGGTATTGATAATCCTGATATGAATAAATTGCAGTTTCA
TTTGATGCTCGATGAGTTTTTCTAATCAGAATTGGTTAATTGGTTGTAACACTGGCAGAGCATTACGCTG
ACTTGACGGGACGGCGCAAGCTCATGACCAAAATCCCTTAACGTGAGTTTTCGTTCCACTGAGCGTCAGA
CCCCGTAGAAAAGATCAAAGGATCTTCTTGAGATCCTTTTTTTCTGCGCGTAATCTGCTGCTTGCAAACA
AAAAAACCACCGCTACCAGCGGTGGTTTGTTTGCCGGATCAAGAGCTACCAACTCTTTTTCCGAAGGTAA
CTGGCTTCAGCAGAGCGCAGATACCAAATACTGTTCTTCTAGTGTAGCCGTAGTTAGGCCACCACTTCAA
GAACTCTGTAGCACCGCCTACATACCTCGCTCTGCTAATCCTGTTACCAGTGGCTGCTGCCAGTGGCGAT
AAGTCGTGTCTTACCGGGTTGGACTCAAGACGATAGTTACCGGATAAGGCGCAGCGGTCGGGCTGAACGG
GGGGTTCG
